Addgene plasmid #209407: LMPd Amt OXCT1
Purpose: Retroviral vector with Ametrine marker for expressing shRNA with an "UltramiR" microRNA scaffold
Depositing lab: Russell Jones. Depositing organization: Van Andel Research Institute. Publication: Ketolysis drives CD8(+) T cell effector function through effects on histone acetylation. Luda KM, Longo J, Kitchen-Goosen SM, Duimstra LR, Ma EH, Watson MJ, Oswald BM, Fu Z, Madaj Z, Kupai A, Dickson BM, DeCamp LM, Dahabieh MS, Compton SE, Teis R, Kaymak I, Lau KH, Kelly DP, Puchalska P, Williams KS, Krawczyk CM, Levesque D, Boisvert FM, Sheldon RD, Rothbart SB, Crawford PA, Jones RG. Immunity. 2023 Sep 12;56(9):2021-2035.e8. doi: 10.1016/j.immuni.2023.07.002. Epub 2023 Jul 28. PubMed 37516105.
Backbone
  Vector backbone: LMPd Amt
  Backbone manufacturer: Chen et al. 2014
  Vector type: Retroviral
  Selectable markers: Ametrine
Growth in bacteria
  Bacterial resistance: Ampicillin, 100 μg/mL
  Growth temperature: 37°C
  Growth strain: NEB Stable
  Copy number: High Copy
Gene/Insert
  Gene/Insert name: Oxct1 shRNA
  gRNA/shRNA sequence: TGCTGTTGACAGTGAGCGCCGGAAGGATGTCAGTAATCAATAGTGAAGCCACAGATGTATTGATTACTGACATCCTTCCGTTGCCTACTGCCTCGGA
  Species: M. musculus (mouse)
  Entrez Gene: Oxct1 (a.k.a. 2610008O03Rik, Oxct, Oxct2a, SCOT, Scot-s)
  Cloning method: Restriction Enzyme; 5′ cloning site EcoRI (unknown if destroyed); 3′ cloning site XhoI (unknown if destroyed)
  Sequencing primers: 5′ cgatcctccctttatccagcc
Terms and licenses: Academic/Nonprofit Terms; Industry Terms: Not Available to Industry
How to cite: LMPd Amt OXCT1 was a gift from Russell Jones (Addgene plasmid # 209407 ; http://n2t.net/addgene:209407 ; RRID:Addgene_209407)
