[The description below was written by a language model from this plasmid's Addgene catalogue record and pLannotate feature annotations shown in this document.]
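Description:
LMPd Amt OXCT1 is a gammaretroviral shRNA expression vector built on the LMPd Amt backbone, an MSCV-type design of about 6.7 kb. The proviral region is flanked by 5′ and 3′ long terminal repeats from murine embryonic stem cell virus and includes the MESV Ψ packaging signal and a truncated, start-codon-deficient MMLV gag segment, which together allow the transcript to be packaged into retroviral particles when the missing viral proteins are supplied in trans by a packaging system. In bacteria the plasmid is maintained through a high-copy ColE1/pUC-type origin and selected with ampicillin via the β-lactamase gene. The remaining annotated pieces outside the provirus (fragments of lacI, lacZα, rop, bom, TcR and env, plus a lac promoter/operator) appear to be non-functional backbone remnants.

The payload is an shRNA against mouse Oxct1, which encodes the ketolytic enzyme SCOT. The hairpin was cloned using EcoRI and XhoI sites and sits between 5′ and 3′ flanking sequences from human miR-30a. The catalogue entry describes this microRNA context as an "UltramiR" scaffold. No dedicated promoter is annotated upstream of the hairpin cassette, so it is presumably transcribed from the 5′ LTR and processed by the endogenous microRNA machinery into a mature silencing RNA. Downstream, a mouse PGK promoter drives mAmetrine1.1, a violet-excitable yellow fluorescent protein with a large Stokes shift. It is the only marker for transduced cells, allowing them to be identified or sorted by flow cytometry rather than by drug selection. The associated publication concerns ketolysis in CD8+ T cell effector function, consistent with use of this vector for knocking down Oxct1 in mouse T cells.
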