Features (pLannotate 1.2.2; 21 found; start..end, strand, type, name):
    579..920     +  misc_feature   MESV Ψ: packaging signal of murine embryonic stem cell virus
    987..1403    +  CDS            gag (truncated): truncated Moloney murine leukemia virus (MMLV) gag gene lacking the start codon
   1443..1536    +  ncRNA          5' miR-30a: sequence upstream of the 71-nt precursor of the human miR-30a microRNA (Zeng et al., 2002) miRNA
   1648..1760    +  ncRNA          3' miR-30a: sequence downstream of the 71-nt precursor of the human miR-30a microRNA (Zeng et al., 2002) miRNA
   1774..2273    +  promoter       PGK promoter: mouse phosphoglycerate kinase 1 promoter
   2294..3013    +  CDS            mAmetrine1.1: photostable yellow fluorescent protein with a large Stokes shift, excitable with violet light (Ai et al., 2008)
   3024..3054    +  misc_feature   MCS (fragment): pUC18/19 multiple cloning site
   3101..3615    +  LTR            3' LTR: 3' long terminal repeat from murine embryonic stem cell virus
   3777..3793    -  protein_bind   lac operator: The lac repressor binds to the lac operator to inhibit transcription in E. coli. This inhibition can be relieved by adding lactose or isopropyl-β-D-thiogalactopyranoside (IPTG). lac repressor encoded by lacI
   3801..3831    -  promoter       lac promoter: promoter for the E. coli lac operon
   3846..3867    -  protein_bind   CAP binding site: CAP binding activates transcription in the presence of cAMP. E. coli catabolite activator protein
   3880..3972    -  CDS            lacI (fragment): lac repressor; lacI; The lac repressor binds to the lac operator to inhibit transcription in E. coli. This inhibition can be relieved by adding lactose or isopropyl-β-D-thiogalactopyranoside (IPTG).
   4155..4743    -  rep_origin     ori: high-copy-number ColE1/pMB1/pBR322/pUC origin of replication
   4914..5774    -  CDS            AmpR: β-lactamase; bla; confers resistance to ampicillin, carbenicillin, and related antibiotics
   5775..5879    -  promoter       AmpR promoter: bla
   5974..6009    +  CDS            rop (fragment): Rop protein, which maintains plasmids at low copy number; rop
   6111..6210    +  misc_feature   bom (fragment): basis of mobility region from pBR322
   6216..6365    -  CDS            lacZα (fragment): LacZα fragment of β-galactosidase; lacZ fragment
   6365..6566    -  CDS            TcR (fragment): tetracycline efflux protein; tet; confers resistance to tetracycline
   6567..6665    +  CDS            env (fragment): murine leukemia virus gPr80 envelope polyprotein precursor; env; proteolytically cleaved into gp70SU and p15TM subunits
   6707..515     +  LTR            5' LTR (across the origin): 5' long terminal repeat from murine embryonic stem cell virus
>Addgene plasmid #209407 | LMPd Amt OXCT1 | addgene full sequence | sequence record 413570 | Addgene NGS Result
TGAAAGACCCCACCTGTAGGTTTGGCAAGCTAGCTTAAGTAACGCCATTTTGCAAGGCATGGAAAATACA
TAACTGAGAATAGAGAAGTTCAGATCAAGGTTAGGAACAGAGAGACAGCAGAATATGGGCCAAACAGGAT
ATCTGTGGTAAGCAGTTCCTGCCCCGGCTCAGGGCCAAGAACAGATGGTCCCCAGATGCGGTCCCGCCCT
CAGCAGTTTCTAGAGAACCATCAGATGTTTCCAGGGTGCCCCAAGGACCTGAAATGACCCTGTGCCTTAT
TTGAACTAACCAATCAGTTCGCTTCTCGCTTCTGTTCGCGCGCTTCTGCTCCCCGAGCTCAATAAAAGAG
CCCACAACCCCTCACTCGGCGCGCCAGTCCTCCGATAGACTGCGTCGCCCGGGTACCCGTATTCCCAATA
AAGCCTCTTGCTGTTTGCATCCGAATCGTGGACTCGCTGATCCTTGGGAGGGTCTCCTCAGATTGATTGA
CTGCCCACCTCGGGGGTCTTTCATTTGGAGGTTCCACCGAGATTTGGAGACCCCTGCCCAGGGACCACCG
ACCCCCCCGCCGGGAGGTAAGCTGGCCAGCGGTCGTTTCGTGTCTGTCTCTGTCTTTGTGCGTGTTTGTG
CCGGCATCTAATGTTTGCGCCTGCGTCTGTACTAGTTAGCTAACTAGCTCTGTATCTGGCGGACCCGTGG
TGGAACTGACGAGTTCTGAACACCCGGCCGCAACCCTGGGAGACGTCCCAGGGACTTTGGGGGCCGTTTT
TGTGGCCCGACCTGAGGAAGGGAGTCGATGTGGAATCCGACCCCGTCAGGATATGTGGTTCTGGTAGGAG
ACGAGAACCTAAAACAGTTCCCGCCTCCGTCTGAATTTTTGCTTTCGGTTTGGAACCGAAGCCGCGCGTC
TTGTCTGCTGCAGCGCTGCAGCATCGTTCTGTGTTGTCTCTGTCTGACTGTGTTTCTGTATTTGTCTGAA
AATTAGGGCCAGACTGTTACCACTCCCTTAAGTTTGACCTTAGGTCACTGGAAAGATGTCGAGCGGATCG
CTCACAACCAGTCGGTAGATGTCAAGAAGAGACGTTGGGTTACCTTCTGCTCTGCAGAATGGCCAACCTT
TAACGTCGGATGGCCGCGAGACGGCACCTTTAACCGAGACCTCATCACCCAGGTTAAGATCAAGGTCTTT
TCACCTGGCCCGCATGGACACCCAGACCAGGTCCCCTACATCGTGACCTGGGAAGCCTTGGCTTTTGACC
CCCCTCCCTGGGTCAAGCCCTTTGTACACCCTAAGCCTCCGCCTCCTCTTCCTCCATCCGCCCCGTCTCT
CCCCCTTGAACCTCCTCGTTCGACCCCGCCTCGATCCTCCCTTTATCCAGCCCTCACTCCTTCTCTAGGC
GCCGGAATTAGATCTCTCGACTAGGGATAACAGGGTAATTGTTTGAATGAGGCTTCAGTACTTTACAGAA
TCGTTGCCTGCACATCTTGGAAACACTTGCTGGGATTACTTCTTCAGGTTAACCCAACAGAAGGCTCGAG
AAGGTATATTGCTGTTGACAGTGAGCGCCGGAAGGATGTCAGTAATCAATAGTGAAGCCACAGATGTATT
GATTACTGACATCCTTCCGTTGCCTACTGCCTCGGAATTCAAGGGGCTACTTTAGGAGCAATTATCTTGT
TTACTAAAACTGAATACCTTGCTATCTCTTTGATACATTTTTACAAAGCTGAATTAAAATGGTATAAATT
AAATCACTTTTTTCAATTCTACCGGGTAGGGGAGGCGCTTTTCCCAAGGCAGTCTGGAGCATGCGCTTTA
GCAGCCCCGCTGGGCACTTGGCGCTACACAAGTGGCCTCTGGCCTCGCACACATTCCACATCCACCGGTA
GGCGCCAACCGGCTCCGTTCTTTGGTGGCCCCTTCGCGCCACCTTCTACTCCTCCCCTAGTCAGGAAGTT
CCCCCCCGCCCCGCAGCTCGCGTCGTGCAGGACGTGACAAATGGAAGTAGCACGTCTCACTAGTCTCGTG
CAGATGGACAGCACCGCTGAGCAATGGAAGCGGGTAGGCCTTTGGGGCAGCGGCCAATAGCAGCTTTGCT
CCTTCGCTTTCTGGGCTCAGAGGCTGGGAAGGGGTGGGTCCGGGGGCGGGCTCAGGGGCGGGCTCAGGGG
CGGGGCGGGCGCCCGAAGGTCCTCCGGAGGCCCGGCATTCTGCACGCTTCAAAAGCGCACGTCTGCCGCG
CTGTTCTCCTCTTCCTCATCTCCGGGCCTTTCGACCTGCAGCCCAAGCTTACCATGGTGAGCAAGGGCGA
GGAGCTGTTCACCGGGGTGGTGCCCATCCTGGTCGAGCTGGACGGCGACGTAAACGGCCACAGGTTCAGC
GTGCGCGGCGAGGGCGAGGGCGATGCCACCAACGGCAAGCTGACCCTGAAGTTCATCTGCACCTCCGGCG
AGCTGCCCGTGCCCTGGCCCACCCTCGTGACCACCCTGTCTTACGGCGTGCAGTGCTTCGCCCGCTACCC
CGACCACATGAAGCAGCACGACTTCTTCAAGTCCGCCATGCCCGAAGGCTACGTCCAGGAGCGCACCATC
TCCTTCAAGGACGACGGCAGCTACAGGACCCGCGCCGAGGTGAAGTTCGAGGGCGACACCCTGGTGAACC
GCATCGAGCTGAAGGGCATCGACTTCAAGGAGGACGGCAACATCCTGGGGCACAAGCTGGAGTACAACAT
GAACGCGTGGGACGCGTATATCACGGCCGACAAGCAGAAGAACGGCATCAAAGCGAACTTCAAGATCGAG
CACAACGTCAAGGACGGCGGCGTGCAGCTCGCCGACGCGTACCAGCAGAACACCCCCATCGGCGACGGCT
CCGTGCTGCTGCCTGACAACCACTACCTGAGCTTCCAGAGCAAGCTGTTCAAAGACCCCAACGAGCAGCG
CGATCACATGGTCCTGCTGGAGTTCGTTACCGCCGCCGGGATAACTCCCGGCATGGACGAGCTGTACAAG
TAAGCGGCCGCGACTCTAGAGTCGACCTGCAGGCATGCAAGCTTATCGATAAAATAAAAGATTTTATTTA
GTCTCCAGAAAAAGGGGGGAATGAAAGACCCCACCTGTAGGTTTGGCAAGCTAGCTTAAGTAACGCCATT
TTGCAAGGCATGGAAAATACATAACTGAGAATAGAGAAGTTCAGATCAAGGTTAGGAACAGAGAGACAGC
AGAATATGGGCCAAACAGGATATCTGTGGTAAGCAGTTCCTGCCCCGGCTCAGGGCCAAGAACAGATGGT
CCCCAGATGCGGTCCCGCCCTCAGCAGTTTCTAGAGAACCATCAGATGTTTCCAGGGTGCCCCAAGGACC
TGAAATGACCCTGTGCCTTATTTGAACTAACCAATCAGTTCGCTTCTCGCTTCTGTTCGCGCGCTTCTGC
TCCCCGAGCTCAATAAAAGAGCCCACAACCCCTCACTCGGCGCGCCAGTCCTCCGATAGACTGCGTCGCC
CGGGTACCCGTGTATCCAATAAACCCTCTTGCAGTTGCATCCGACTTGTGGTCTCGCTGTTCCTTGGGAG
GGTCTCCTCTGAGTGATTGACTACCCGTCAGCGGGGGTCTTTCATGGGTAACAGTTTCTTGAAGTTGGAG
AACAACATTCTGAGGGTAGGAGTCGAATATTAAGTAATCCTGACTCAATTAGCCACTGTTTTGAATCCAC
ATACTCCAATACTCCTGAAATAGTTCATTATGGACAGCGCAGAAAGAGCTGGGGAGAATTGTGAAATTGT
TATCCGCTCACAATTCCACACAACATACGAGCCGGAAGCATAAAGTGTAAAGCCTGGGGTGCCTAATGAG
TGAGCTAACTCACATTAATTGCGTTGCGCTCACTGCCCGCTTTCCAGTCGGGAAACCTGTCGTGCCAGCT
GCATTAATGAATCGGCCAACGCGCGGGGAGAGGCGGTTTGCGTATTGGGCGCTCTTCCGCTTCCTCGCTC
ACTGACTCGCTGCGCTCGGTCGTTCGGCTGCGGCGAGCGGTATCAGCTCACTCAAAGGCGGTAATACGGT
TATCCACAGAATCAGGGGATAACGCAGGAAAGAACATGTGAGCAAAAGGCCAGCAAAAGGCCAGGAACCG
TAAAAAGGCCGCGTTGCTGGCGTTTTTCCATAGGCTCCGCCCCCCTGACGAGCATCACAAAAATCGACGC
TCAAGTCAGAGGTGGCGAAACCCGACAGGACTATAAAGATACCAGGCGTTTCCCCCTGGAAGCTCCCTCG
TGCGCTCTCCTGTTCCGACCCTGCCGCTTACCGGATACCTGTCCGCCTTTCTCCCTTCGGGAAGCGTGGC
GCTTTCTCATAGCTCACGCTGTAGGTATCTCAGTTCGGTGTAGGTCGTTCGCTCCAAGCTGGGCTGTGTG
CACGAACCCCCCGTTCAGCCCGACCGCTGCGCCTTATCCGGTAACTATCGTCTTGAGTCCAACCCGGTAA
GACACGACTTATCGCCACTGGCAGCAGCCACTGGTAACAGGATTAGCAGAGCGAGGTATGTAGGCGGTGC
TACAGAGTTCTTGAAGTGGTGGCCTAACTACGGCTACACTAGAAGAACAGTATTTGGTATCTGCGCTCTG
CTGAAGCCAGTTACCTTCGGAAAAAGAGTTGGTAGCTCTTGATCCGGCAAACAAACCACCGCTGGTAGCG
GTGGTTTTTTTGTTTGCAAGCAGCAGATTACGCGCAGAAAAAAAGGATCTCAAGAAGATCCTTTGATCTT
TTCTACGGGGTCTGACGCTCAGTGGAACGAAAACTCACGTTAAGGGATTTTGGTCATGAGATTATCAAAA
AGGATCTTCACCTAGATCCTTTTAAATTAAAAATGAAGTTTTAAATCAATCTAAAGTATATATGAGTAAA
CTTGGTCTGACAGTTACCAATGCTTAATCAGTGAGGCACCTATCTCAGCGATCTGTCTATTTCGTTCATC
CATAGTTGCCTGACTCCCCGTCGTGTAGATAACTACGATACGGGAGGGCTTACCATCTGGCCCCAGTGCT
GCAATGATACCGCGAGACCCACGCTCACCGGCTCCAGATTTATCAGCAATAAACCAGCCAGCCGGAAGGG
CCGAGCGCAGAAGTGGTCCTGCAACTTTATCCGCCTCCATCCAGTCTATTAATTGTTGCCGGGAAGCTAG
AGTAAGTAGTTCGCCAGTTAATAGTTTGCGCAACGTTGTTGCCATTGCTACAGGCATCGTGGTGTCACGC
TCGTCGTTTGGTATGGCTTCATTCAGCTCCGGTTCCCAACGATCAAGGCGAGTTACATGATCCCCCATGT
TGTGCAAAAAAGCGGTTAGCTCCTTCGGTCCTCCGATCGTTGTCAGAAGTAAGTTGGCCGCAGTGTTATC
ACTCATGGTTATGGCAGCACTGCATAATTCTCTTACTGTCATGCCATCCGTAAGATGCTTTTCTGTGACT
GGTGAGTACTCAACCAAGTCATTCTGAGAATAGTGTATGCGGCGACCGAGTTGCTCTTGCCCGGCGTCAA
TACGGGATAATACCGCGCCACATAGCAGAACTTTAAAAGTGCTCATCATTGGAAAACGTTCTTCGGGGCG
AAAACTCTCAAGGATCTTACCGCTGTTGAGATCCAGTTCGATGTAACCCACTCGTGCACCCAACTGATCT
TCAGCATCTTTTACTTTCACCAGCGTTTCTGGGTGAGCAAAAACAGGAAGGCAAAATGCCGCAAAAAAGG
GAATAAGGGCGACACGGAAATGTTGAATACTCATACTCTTCCTTTTTCAATATTATTGAAGCATTTATCA
GGGTTATTGTCTCATGAGCGGATACATATTTGAATGTATTTAGAAAAATAAACAAATAGGGGTTCCGCGC
ACATTTCCCCGAAAAGTGCCACCTGACGTCTAAGAAACCATTATTATCATGACATTAACCTATAAAAATA
GGCGTATCACGAGGCCCTTTCGTCTCGCGCGTTTCGGTGATGACGGTGAAAACCTCTGACACATGCAGCT
CCCGGAGACGGTCACAGCTTGTCTGTAAGCGGATGCCGGGAGCAGACAAGCCCGTCAGGGCGCGTCAGCG
GGTGTTGGCGGGTGTCGGGGCTGGCTTAACTATGCGGCATCAGAGCAGATTGTACTGAGAGTGCACCATA
TGCGGTGTGAAATACCGCACAGATGCGTAAGGAGAAAATACCGCATCAGGCGCCATTCGCCATTCAGGCT
GCGCAACTGTTGGGAAGGGCGATCGGTGCGGGCCTCTTCGCTATTACGCCAGCTGGCGAAAGGGGGATGT
GCTGCAAGGCGATTAAGTTGGGTAACGCCAGGGTTTTCCCAGTCACGACGTTGTAAAACGACGGCGCAAG
GAATGGTGCATGCAAGGAGATGGCGCCCAACAGTCCCCCGGCCACGGGGCCTGCCACCATACCCACGCCG
AAACAAGCGCTCATGAGCCCGAAGTGGCGAGCCCGATCTTCCCCATCGGTGATGTCGGCGATATAGGCGC
CAGCAACCGCACCTGTGGCGCCGGTGATGCCGGCCACGATGCGTCCGGCGTAGAGGCGATTAGTCCAATT
TGTTAAAGACAGGATATCAGTGGTCCAGGCTCTAGTTTTGACTCAACAATATCACCAGCTGAAGCCTATA
GAGTACGAGCCATAGATAAAATAAAAGATTTTATTTAGTCTCCAGAAAAAGGGGGGAA
